Addgene plasmid #162657: pUE1-TSP-BFLF1
Purpose: Expresses BFLF1 in mammalian cells with an N-terminal TwinStrep tag and HRV 3C protease cleavage site
Depositing lab: Britt Glaunsinger. Depositing organization: University of California, Berkeley. Publication: A pentameric protein ring with novel architecture is required for herpesviral packaging. Didychuk AL, Gates SN, Gardner MR, Strong LM, Martin A, Glaunsinger BA. Elife. 2021 Feb 8;10. pii: 62261. doi: 10.7554/eLife.62261. PubMed 33554858.
Backbone
  Vector backbone: pHEK293 Ultra Expression Vector I
  Backbone manufacturer: Takara
  Backbone size w/o insert (bp): 4632
  Total vector size (bp): 6084
  Vector type: Mammalian Expression
Growth in bacteria
  Bacterial resistance: Ampicillin, 100 μg/mL
  Growth temperature: 37°C
  Growth strain: DH5alpha
  Copy number: High Copy
Gene/Insert
  Gene/Insert name: BFLF1
  Species: EBV (HHV-4)
  Insert size (bp): 1452
  Promoter: CMV
  Tag / fusion protein: N-terminal 2xStrep-Tag II and HRV 3C site (N terminal on backbone)
  Cloning method: Unknown
  Sequencing primers: 5′ CGCAAATGGGCGGTAGGCGTG; 3′ GTCAAGAAGACAGGGCCAGGTTTC
Terms and licenses: Academic/Nonprofit Terms; Industry Terms: Not Available to Industry
How to cite: pUE1-TSP-BFLF1 was a gift from Britt Glaunsinger (Addgene plasmid # 162657 ; http://n2t.net/addgene:162657 ; RRID:Addgene_162657)
