[The description below was written by a language model from this plasmid's Addgene catalogue record and pLannotate feature annotations shown in this document.]
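Description:
pUE1-TSP-BFLF1 is a 6,084 bp mammalian expression plasmid built on Takara's pHEK293 Ultra Expression Vector I. It is designed for high-level transient production of the Epstein-Barr virus (HHV-4) protein BFLF1 in mammalian cells. It is propagated in E. coli as a high-copy plasmid through a ColE1/pUC-type origin and selected with ampicillin via the β-lactamase gene. The annotated lacZα, lacI, rop, bom and lac promoter/operator segments are small cloning-vector remnants in the bacterial backbone, not functional parts of the payload. No mammalian selection marker is annotated.

Expression is driven by the CMV immediate-early enhancer and promoter, followed by a truncated fragment of the HIV-1 5' LTR. The open reading frame begins with an N-terminal Twin-Strep tag (two Strep-Tag II units joined by a linker). According to the catalogue entry, an HRV 3C protease site follows, although this site is not separately annotated in the feature table. Next comes the 1,452 bp BFLF1 coding sequence, which matches the B95-8 strain UL32 homologue, a protein implicated in capsid localization and in cleavage and packaging of viral genomic DNA. Downstream, an EMCV IRES allows HIV-1 Tat to be translated from the same transcript, which ends at an HSV TK polyadenylation signal. The pairing of Tat with the LTR-derived leader probably forms a positive feedback loop in which Tat boosts transcription of the bicistronic message. This reading rests on general knowledge of Tat function, since the record does not state it.

The tag arrangement supports affinity capture on Strep-Tactin resin and later removal of the tag with 3C protease. This suits purification of recombinant BFLF1 for biochemical or structural study of herpesviral genome packaging.
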