Features (pLannotate 1.2.2; 19 found; start..end, strand, type, name):
     60..363     +  enhancer       CMV enhancer: human cytomegalovirus immediate early enhancer
    364..567     +  promoter       CMV promoter: human cytomegalovirus (CMV) immediate early promoter
    650..799     +  LTR            5' LTR (truncated) (fragment): truncated 5' long terminal repeat (LTR) from HIV-1
    835..899     +  CDS            Twin-Strep-tag (fragment): two Strep-Tag®II moieties connected by a linker for enhanced binding to Strep-Tactin®, an engineered form of streptavidin (Schmidt et al., 2013)
    934..2385    +  CDS            UL32_EBVB9 (fragment): Protein inferred from homology: Swiss-Prot protein existence level 3. Plays a role in efficient localization of neo-synthesized capsids to nuclear replication compartments, thereby controlling cleavage and packaging of virus genomic DNA. From Epstein-Barr virus (strain B95-8) (HHV-4) (Human herpesvirus 4).
   2389..2411    +  misc_feature   MCS (fragment): pUC18/19 multiple cloning site
   2413..2985    +  misc_feature   IRES: internal ribosome entry site (IRES) of the encephalomyocarditis virus (EMCV)
   2993..3250    +  CDS            tat: TAT_HV1H2 - Experimental evidence at protein level: Swiss-Prot protein existence level 1. Extracellular circulating Tat can be endocytosed by surrounding uninfected cells via the binding to several surface receptors such as CD26, CXCR4, heparan sulfate proteoglycans (HSPG) or LDLR. Neurons are rarely infected, but they internalize Tat via their LDLR. Through its interaction with nuclear HATs, Tat is potentially able to control the acetylation-dependent cellular gene expression. Modulates the expression of many cellular genes involved in cell survival, proliferation or in coding for cytokines o
   3311..3358    +  polyA_signal   HSV TK poly(A) signal: herpes simplex virus thymidine kinase polyadenylation signal (Cole and Stacy, 1985)
   3444..3598    +  CDS            lacZα (fragment): LacZα fragment of β-galactosidase; lacZ fragment
   3604..3703    -  misc_feature   bom (fragment): basis of mobility region from pBR322
   3805..3840    -  CDS            rop (fragment): Rop protein, which maintains plasmids at low copy number; rop
   3935..4039    +  promoter       AmpR promoter: bla
   4040..4900    +  CDS            AmpR: β-lactamase; bla; confers resistance to ampicillin, carbenicillin, and related antibiotics
   5071..5659    +  rep_origin     ori: high-copy-number ColE1/pMB1/pBR322/pUC origin of replication
   5842..5934    +  CDS            lacI (fragment): lac repressor; lacI; The lac repressor binds to the lac operator to inhibit transcription in E. coli. This inhibition can be relieved by adding lactose or isopropyl-β-D-thiogalactopyranoside (IPTG).
   5947..5968    +  protein_bind   CAP binding site: CAP binding activates transcription in the presence of cAMP. E. coli catabolite activator protein
   5983..6013    +  promoter       lac promoter: promoter for the E. coli lac operon
   6021..6037    +  protein_bind   lac operator: The lac repressor binds to the lac operator to inhibit transcription in E. coli. This inhibition can be relieved by adding lactose or isopropyl-β-D-thiogalactopyranoside (IPTG). lac repressor encoded by lacI
>Addgene plasmid #162657 | pUE1-TSP-BFLF1 | addgene full sequence | sequence record 320679 | Addgene NGS Result
GAATTCTAATAGTAATCAATTACGGGGTCATTAGTTCATAGCCCATATATGGAGTTCCGCGTTACATAAC
TTACGGTAAATGGCCCGCCTGGCTGACCGCCCAACGACCCCCGCCCATTGACGTCAATAATGACGTATGT
TCCCATAGTAACGCCAATAGGGACTTTCCATTGACGTCAATGGGTGGAGTATTTACGGTAAACTGCCCAC
TTGGCAGTACATCAAGTGTATCATATGCCAAGTACGCCCCCTATTGACGTCAATGACGGTAAATGGCCCG
CCTGGCATTATGCCCAGTACATGACCTTATGGGACTTTCCTACTTGGCAGTACATCTACGTATTAGTCAT
CGCTATTACCATGGTGATGCGGTTTTGGCAGTACATCAATGGGCGTGGATAGCGGTTTGACTCACGGGGA
TTTCCAAGTCTCCACCCCATTGACGTCAATGGGAGTTTGTTTTGGCACCAAAATCAACGGGACTTTCCAA
AATGTCGTAACAACTCCGCCCCATTGACGCAAATGGGCGGTAGGCGTGTACGGTGGGAGGTCTATATAAG
CAGAGCTGGTTTAGTGAACCGAATTCGTACTTCAAGAACTGCTGATATCGAGCTTGCTACAAGGGACTTT
CCGCTGGGGACTTTCCAGGGAGGCGTGGCCTGGGCGGGACTGGGGAGTGGCGAGCCCTCAGATCCTGCAT
ATAAGCAGCTGCTTTTTGCCTGTACTGGGTCTCTCTGGTTAGACCAGATCTGAGCCTGGGAGCTCTCTGG
CTAACTAGGGAACCCACTGCTTAAGCCTCCCCGGGCTCGAATGAGTGCGTGGAGTCATCCTCAATTCGAG
AAAGGTGGAGGTTCTGGCGGTGGATCGGGAGGTTCAGCGTGGAGCCACCCGCAGTTCGAAAAATCCGGAC
TGGAAGTTCTGTTCCAGGGGCCCATGGAGGACTTTGTGCCCTGGACCGTGGACAATCTGAAAAGCCAGTT
CGAGGCAGTCGGCCTTTTGATGGCCCACTCCTATCTTCCAGCCAACGCGGAAGAAGGCATAGCCTACCCA
CCACTCGTCCACACCTACGAGTCCCTCTCTCCAGCCAGCACCTGCCGAGTTTGTGATCTGCTCGACACCC
TGGTCAATCACTCAGATGCCCCCGTGGCCTTCTTTGAGGACTATGCCCTGCTCTGCTACTACTGTCTAAA
TGCCCCACGAGCCTGGATCTCTAGCCTCATCACGGGCATGGACTTTTTACACATCCTGATAAAATACTTC
CCCATGGCCGGGGGGTTGGATTCCCTCTTCATGCCCTCCAGGATTCTGGCCATTGACATCCAGCTTCACT
TTTACATTTGCCGGTGCTTCCTCCCCGTGTCCTCTTCTGACATGATTAGAAATGCCAACCTCGGCTACTA
CAAATTGGAGTTTCTGAAATCCATCCTCACCGGCCAGTCCCCGGCCAACTTCTGCTTCAAGTCCATGTGG
CCCAGAACCACCCCCACTTTTCTTACCCTCCCTGGACCCAGAACCTGCAAAGATTCCCAGGATGTCCCAG
GGGACATCGGCAGGGGCCAGTACACCGCCCTGTGCTGCCACCTGCCTACCAGAAACCGAGTTCAGCATCC
ATTTCTCAGGGCCGAAAAGGGAGGACTCTCTCCTGAAATTACAACCAAGGCCGACTACTGTGGACTACTA
TTAGGTACGTGGCAGGGGACGGACCTGCTCGGGGGGCCAGGCCACCATGCTATCGGTTTAAACGCGGAAT
ACAGTGGCGATGAGCTGGCGGAGTTGGCCCTGGCCATCACCAGACCGGAGGCTGGCGACCATTCGCAGGG
CCCTTGCCTCCTGGCCCCCATGTTTGGACTAAGGCACAAGAATGCCTCACGGACCATCTGCCCACTCTGC
GAGAGCCTCGGGGCCCACCCGGACGCCAAGGACACCCTTGACCGCTTCAAGAGCCTGATTCTGGACTCAT
TCGGCAACAACATCAAAATCCTAGACAGGATCGTGTTCCTCATCAAGACCCAAAACACGCTGCTGGATGT
GCCATGCCCCAGGCTAAGGGCCTGGCTGCAGATGTGCACCCCGCAAGACTTCCACAAGCACCTGTTCTGC
GACCCCCTGTGTGCCATCAACCACAGCATCACGAATCCGAGCGTGCTGTTTGGTCAGATTTACCCACCCA
GCTTCCAGGCCTTTAAGGCAGCGCTTGCAGCCGGTCAGAATCTGGAACAGGGGGTCTGTGACTCGTTAAT
TACGCTTGTGTACATATTTAAATCCACACAAGTGGCCAGAGTGGGCAAAACAATCCTCGTGGATGTCACT
AAGGAACTGGACGTGGTCCTGCGCATCCACGGCCTTGACCTGGTACAGTCCTATCAAACTTCCCAGGTCT
ACGTGTGATCGACCTGCAGGCATGCAAGCTTGCCCCTCTCCCTCCCCCCCCCCTAACGTTACTGGCCGAA
GCCGCTTGGAATAAGGCCGGTGTGCGTTTGTCTATATGTTATTTTCCACCATATTGCCGTCTTTTGGCAA
TGTGAGGGCCCGGAAACCTGGCCCTGTCTTCTTGACGAGCATTCCTAGGGGTCTTTCCCCTCTCGCCAAA
GGAATGCAAGGTCTGTTGAATGTCGTGAAGGAAGCAGTTCCTCTGGAAGCTTCTTGAAGACAAACAACGT
CTGTAGCGACCCTTTGCAGGCAGCGGAACCCCCCACCTGGCGACAGGTGCCTCTGCGGCCAAAAGCCACG
TGTATAAGATACACCTGCAAAGGCGGCACAACCCCAGTGCCACGTTGTGAGTTGGATAGTTGTGGAAAGA
GTCAAATGGCTCACCTCAAGCGTATTCAACAAGGGGCTGAAGGATGCCCAGAAGGTACCCCATTGTATGG
GATCTGATCTGGGGCCTCGGTGCACATGCTTTACATGTGTTTAGTCGAGGTTAAAAAACGTCTAGGCCCC
CCGAACCACGGGGACGTGGTTTTCCTTTGAAAAACACGATGATAATGCCACCATGGAGCCAGTAGATCCT
AGACTAGAGCCCTGGAAGCATCCAGGAAGTCAGCCTAAAACTGCTTGTACCAATTGCTATTGTAAAAAGT
GTTGCTTTCATTGCCAAGTTTGTTTCATAACAAAAGCCTTAGGCATCTCCTATGGCAGGAAGAAGCGGAG
ACAGCGACGAAGAGCTCATCAGAACAGTCAGACTCATCAAGCTTCTCTATCAAAGCAACCCACCTCCCAA
CCCCGAGGGGACCCGACAGGCCCGAAGGAATAGGGGGGAGGCTAACTGAAACACGGAAGGAGACAATACC
GGAAGGAACCCGCGCTATGACGGCAATAAAAAGACAGAATAAAACGCACGGTGTTGGGTCGTTTGTTCAT
AAACGCGGGGTTCGGTCCCAGGGCTGGCACTCTGTCGATACCCCACCGAGACCCCATTGGGGAGCTTGAT
ATCGATAGCTTGGCACTGGCCGTCGTTTTACAACGTCGTGACTGGGAAAACCCTGGCGTTACCCAACTTA
ATCGCCTTGCAGCACATCCCCCTTTCGCCAGCTGGCGTAATAGCGAAGAGGCCCGCACCGATCGCCCTTC
CCAACAGTTGCGCAGCCTGAATGGCGAATGGCGCCTGATGCGGTATTTTCTCCTTACGCATCTGTGCGGT
ATTTCACACCGCATATGGTGCACTCTCAGTACAATCTGCTCTGATGCCGCATAGTTAAGCCAGCCCCGAC
ACCCGCCAACACCCGCTGACGCGCCCTGACGGGCTTGTCTGCTCCCGGCATCCGCTTACAGACAAGCTGT
GACCGTCTCCGGGAGCTGCATGTGTCAGAGGTTTTCACCGTCATCACCGAAACGCGCGAGACGAAAGGGC
CTCGTGATACGCCTATTTTTATAGGTTAATGTCATGATAATAATGGTTTCTTAGACGTCAGGTGGCACTT
TTCGGGGAAATGTGCGCGGAACCCCTATTTGTTTATTTTTCTAAATACATTCAAATATGTATCCGCTCAT
GAGACAATAACCCTGATAAATGCTTCAATAATATTGAAAAAGGAAGAGTATGAGTATTCAACATTTCCGT
GTCGCCCTTATTCCCTTTTTTGCGGCATTTTGCCTTCCTGTTTTTGCTCACCCAGAAACGCTGGTGAAAG
TAAAAGATGCTGAAGATCAGTTGGGTGCACGAGTGGGTTACATCGAACTGGATCTCAACAGCGGTAAGAT
CCTTGAGAGTTTTCGCCCCGAAGAACGTTTTCCAATGATGAGCACTTTTAAAGTTCTGCTATGTGGCGCG
GTATTATCCCGTATTGACGCCGGGCAAGAGCAACTCGGTCGCCGCATACACTATTCTCAGAATGACTTGG
TTGAGTACTCACCAGTCACAGAAAAGCATCTTACGGATGGCATGACAGTAAGAGAATTATGCAGTGCTGC
CATAACCATGAGTGATAACACTGCGGCCAACTTACTTCTGACAACGATCGGAGGACCGAAGGAGCTAACC
GCTTTTTTGCACAACATGGGGGATCATGTAACTCGCCTTGATCGTTGGGAACCGGAGCTGAATGAAGCCA
TACCAAACGACGAGCGTGACACCACGATGCCTGTAGCAATGGCAACAACGTTGCGCAAACTATTAACTGG
CGAACTACTTACTCTAGCTTCCCGGCAACAATTAATAGACTGGATGGAGGCAGATAAAGTTGCAGGACCA
CTTCTGCGCTCGGCCCTTCCGGCTGGCTGGTTTATTGCTGATAAATCTGGAGCCGGTGAGCGTGGGTCTC
GCGGTATCATTGCAGCACTGGGGCCAGATGGTAAGCCCTCCCGTATCGTAGTTATCTACACGACGGGGAG
TCAGGCAACTATGGATGAACGAAATAGACAGATCGCTGAGATAGGTGCCTCACTGATTAAGCATTGGTAA
CTGTCAGACCAAGTTTACTCATATATACTTTAGATTGATTTAAAACTTCATTTTTAATTTAAAAGGATCT
AGGTGAAGATCCTTTTTGATAATCTCATGACCAAAATCCCTTAACGTGAGTTTTCGTTCCACTGAGCGTC
AGACCCCGTAGAAAAGATCAAAGGATCTTCTTGAGATCCTTTTTTTCTGCGCGTAATCTGCTGCTTGCAA
ACAAAAAAACCACCGCTACCAGCGGTGGTTTGTTTGCCGGATCAAGAGCTACCAACTCTTTTTCCGAAGG
TAACTGGCTTCAGCAGAGCGCAGATACCAAATACTGTTCTTCTAGTGTAGCCGTAGTTAGGCCACCACTT
CAAGAACTCTGTAGCACCGCCTACATACCTCGCTCTGCTAATCCTGTTACCAGTGGCTGCTGCCAGTGGC
GATAAGTCGTGTCTTACCGGGTTGGACTCAAGACGATAGTTACCGGATAAGGCGCAGCGGTCGGGCTGAA
CGGGGGGTTCGTGCACACAGCCCAGCTTGGAGCGAACGACCTACACCGAACTGAGATACCTACAGCGTGA
GCTATGAGAAAGCGCCACGCTTCCCGAAGGGAGAAAGGCGGACAGGTATCCGGTAAGCGGCAGGGTCGGA
ACAGGAGAGCGCACGAGGGAGCTTCCAGGGGGAAACGCCTGGTATCTTTATAGTCCTGTCGGGTTTCGCC
ACCTCTGACTTGAGCGTCGATTTTTGTGATGCTCGTCAGGGGGGCGGAGCCTATGGAAAAACGCCAGCAA
CGCGGCCTTTTTACGGTTCCTGGCCTTTTGCTGGCCTTTTGCTCACATGTTCTTTCCTGCGTTATCCCCT
GATTCTGTGGATAACCGTATTACCGCCTTTGAGTGAGCTGATACCGCTCGCCGCAGCCGAACGACCGAGC
GCAGCGAGTCAGTGAGCGAGGAAGCGGAAGAGCGCCCAATACGCAAACCGCCTCTCCCCGCGCGTTGGCC
GATTCATTAATGCAGCTGGCACGACAGGTTTCCCGACTGGAAAGCGGGCAGTGAGCGCAACGCAATTAAT
GTGAGTTAGCTCACTCATTAGGCACCCCAGGCTTTACACTTTATGCTTCCGGCTCGTATGTTGTGTGGAA
TTGTGAGCGGATAACAATTTCACACAGGAAACAGCTATGACCATGATTACGAATTATCGATATC
